>Addgene plasmid #133650 | ZJOM40 | addgene full sequence | sequence record 292148 | Addgene NGS Result
GAACGCGGCCGCCAGCTGAAAATGTTGAGATAATTGTTGGGATTCCATTGTTGATAAAGGCTATAATATT
AGGTATACAGAATATACTAGAAGTTCTCCTCGAGGGTCAGGAATCCCCATAATGGAATCTATATTTCTAT
ATACCAATATTACGATTATTCCTCATTCTGTTTTATATGTTTCATTATCCTATTACATTATCAATCCTTG
CACTTCAGCTTCCTCTAACTTCGATGACAGCTTCTCATAACTTATGTCATCATCTTAACACCGTATATGA
TAATATATTGATAATATAACTATTAGTTGATAGACGATAGTGGATTTTTATTCCAACACTATGTGTGTAT
TGTGTGTGCGTGTAATATAATCATTTCTAGTCATCTCTAGTCAAAGTAACTTATAAAAGCCTAAAAAAGG
AGGATTTAACATGAATTGTCGGTCCTATAGTGTAGTGGTTATCACTTTCGGTTTTGATCCGGACAACCCC
GGTTCGAATCCGGGTAGGACCTCTTTTTATTTTTACTCTAACAAATCAACATTGATATTTTTTGTTGATG
TGTTAGAGTGGAGCCAACGATGCTCTTAAGATATACACTTTAGTACTTTTGAAGCTCTTACAGTTTTTTG
ATGTCGGAGAAGGCTTATACATATTGTTATTTTCCCTCTACAGGAAAGAAGGTGAACGTTTAGTTTTTAT
CAAGGCGCCGAGTAAATTTTATAATATCGAGGCGAGGGAAAAACAAAGCAACGAGAAAGGAAGCTCAAAG
TTGGGATTTACATCATTTCTTTAAAAAGCATCATTGGCTTCTCTCCAATTGTTCAATAAACGCAGACTAA
TAGAAATTGAAGTCATTTTCCGGAGAAATATAAAATATTTTCTGCAACTAAGCTATACTCGATTTCTTTT
AAGTTTCTCCAGAACCAATAAAAAGTAATATCTTAAACTGTTTCTTTCTCATTTTTTCCCCGAATTCCAT
TAAAGAAGATAAGAAACAAGTCTAAGTGCTACTATATCTGATGTCTGAACAGAATTCAGTAGTAAATGCT
GAAAAAGGGGATGGCGAAATATCTTCAAATGTAGAGACTGCTTCTTCAGTCAATCCGTCTGTGAAACCAC
AGAATGCTATTAAAGAAGAAGCTAAAGAGACAAATGGTGAAGATCAAAAATGCAAAGGGCCAGAAAACGC
TGGCAGTACGGCAGAAACAAAAGAAACAAGTAACGACGCTACCAACGGAATGAAAACGCCCGAAGAAACG
GAAGATACAAATGACAAACGCCATGACGATGAAGGTGAAGATGGAGATGAAGATGAAGATGAAGATGAAG
ATGAAGATGAAGACAATGGGGACGAGGATGATGAGGACGTGGATAGCAGTAGTTCCGAAACCAGTTCCGA
AGACGGGGAAGATTCTGAATCAGTCTCAGGGGAAAGTACTGAGAGTAGCTCTGGAGAAGATGAAGAATCT
GATGAAAGCGATGGAAATACATCAAACAGCTCCTCTGGTGATGAAAGCGGGTCAGAAGAAGAAGAAGAAG
AAGAAGAAGAAGAAGAAGAAGAGGAAAATGCTGGCGAACCAGCTATCGCTCATCAAGATAGTGTTCCCAC
CAACGATTCTACTGCCCCAAGGTCTACCCATACGAGGAACATATCACTATCTTCAAATGGTTCGAACACA
AACTCAACCATAATTTTAGTGAAAACTACGTTGGAGACAATTTTAAATGATAAGGACATTAAAAAGAATT
CGAATGCTCAGAAGGCTATCGAAAGGACATTACAAAAATTTAAGGAATTTGATCCGCAAACCACGAATAA
CCCACATTACGTGGATTCAATACTAGTATTCGAAGCACTAAGGGCAAGCTGTCGTACCAAATCCTCCAAA
GTTCAAAGTTTGGCTTTAGATTGCCTGTCAAAATTGTTTTCTTTTAGATCGCTAGACGAGACCCTGTTAG
TGAATCCACCCGATTCTTTAGCCTCTAATGATCAACGACAAGATGCTGCCGATGGAATAACGCCGCCTCC
AAAACAAAAAATTATAGACGCTGCAATTGATACTATTTCAGACTGTTTTCAAGGTGAAGGCACTGATGAC
CGTGTGGAACTACAAATCGTTAGAGCTTTATCTAGTTGCATTTTAGAAGAGGATTCAAGTTCTTTATGCC
ACGGTGCTTCCTTGCTAAAGGCTATCAGAACAATCTACAACGTTTTCGTCTTTTCGTTGAACCCATCCAA
TCAAGGTATTGCACAGGCGACCTTGACACAAATTATTAGTTCGGTGTATGATAAAATCGATCTCAAACAA
AGTACCTCTTCAGCAGTATCCTTATCGACAAAAAATCATCAACAACAATCCGCCATAGAACTTTCCGAGG
CTTCTGAAAATGCAGAAACGCCGGCTCCTTTAACTCTGGAAAATATGGATAAGTTGAATGACGATGAGGA
AAGACTAATGGACGCTCAACAGCCTGATTCTATCGCCATAACTAACCAAGATCTAGCTGTTAAAGATGCG
TTCTTAGTGTTTAGAGTCATGGCGAAAATATGTGCTAAACCTTTGGAAACAGAACTCGACATGAGGTCAC
ATGCCGTCAGGTCAAAGCTTTTATCTCTTCACATCATTTACTCTATTATCAAAGATCATATTGACGTATT
CCTTTCCCACAACATTTTTCTACCAGGAAAGGAGCGTGTGTGCTTTATCGATTCAATTAGACAATATTTA
CGTCTTGTTTTATCAAGGAATGCTGCCTCGCCTCTAGCTCCAGTTTTCGAGGTTACTTTAGAAATTATGT
GGCTATTGATTGCTAATTTGAGAGCAGATTTCGTGAAGGAAATTCCAGTTTTTTTAACAGAAATCTACTT
CCCCATTTCAGAATTAACCACTTCCACCTCCCAACAAAAGAGATATTTTTTAAGTGTTATTCAACGAATT
TGTAACGACCCAAGAACTTTAGTTGAATTTTACTTGAATTATGATTGTAACCCTGGAATGCCAAATGTAA
TGGAAATAACTGTTGATTATTTGACAAGATTGGCTTTAACTAGGGTGGAAATTACTCAGACTCAAAGATC
ATACTACGATGAACAAATATCAAAATCCCTGTCCACCTACAATTTCTCACAATTGCCCCTTTTGACTTCT
TCCAACTTGTCTTCTAGTCCTGATGTTGGTCAAGTCAATTTACTTTTTCCACTTGATTTTGCTCTCAAAA
TGGTGTCACTAAATTGCATTGTGTCAGTTTTGCGTTCCTTAAGCTCATGGGCTCACAAAGCTTTAAATCC
AAACACACACACTGCTAATAAGGTATTACTAAACACAACATCTTCAGCTCGTCAAGAATCTAGATCATCT
TTGAGTAACGACGTAAGGTCTTCTATTATGACAAGTAATGATGACTTCAAACCAACATATGAAGACGAAG
AAAGCAGATCATTGAGCAGTCAAAACATTGACGCAGACGACCCCACACAATTTGAAAATTTGAAACTAAG
GAAAACTGCTTTATCGGAATGTATTGCTATTTTCAACAATAAACCCAAGAAAGCTATTCCAGTACTTATT
AAAAAAGGATTTTTGAAAGATGATTCTCCAATTTCCATTGCCAAGTGGTTATTAGAAACAGAAGGCCTCG
ACATGGCCGCTGTTGGGGATTATCTAGGCGAAGGAGACGACAAGAACATCGCTATAATGCACGCATTTGT
TGATGAGTTTGACTTCACTGGTATGTCCATTGTTGACGCATTAAGGTCATTTTTACAAAGTTTCAGATTG
CCTGGAGAAGGTCAAAAAATTGACAGATTCATGCTGAAATTTGCGGAAAGATTTGTGGACCAAAACCCCG
GAGTCTTTTCAAAGGCGGATACTGCATATGTGCTTTCGTATTCTTTGATCATGTTGAATACTGATTTACA
TTCGTCACAAATCAAAAATAAAATGTCTTTACAAGAGTTTTTAGAAAACAACGAAGGTATTGACAACGGA
AGAGATTTACCAAGAGACTTCTTGGAAGGTTTGTTCAACGAAATTGCTAACAATGAAATCAAGTTAATTT
CTGAACAGCATCAGGCAATGCTTTCAGGTGATACCAATCTTGTCCAACAACAGCAATCTGCTTTCAACTT
CTTTAATTCTCGTGATTTGACAAGAGAGGCATATAATCAAGTCTCAAAAGAAATTTCATCTAAAACGGAA
TTAGTCTTTAAGAATTTAAACAAAAATAAAGGAGGCCCAGACGTCTATTATGCTGCTTCCCACGTTGAGC
ATGTTAAATCAATTTTCGAGACACTATGGATGTCCTTTTTAGCAGCTCTAACCCCCCCATTTAAGGATTA
TGATGACATTGACACAACCAATAAGTGTTTAGAAGGCTTGAAAATATCAATTAAAATTGCTTCTACTTTT
AGAATCAATGATGCTAGAACCTCCTTTGTAGGTGCGTTAGTCCAATTTTGTAACCTTCAAAACCTTGAAG
AAATCAAAGTTAAAAATGTCAATGCAATGGTAATTCTTCTTGAAGTCGCGTTATCAGAAGGAAATTACTT
GGAGGGATCGTGGAAGGACATTTTGCTGGTCGTGTCTCAAATGGAAAGACTACAATTGATATCCAAAGGT
ATCGACAGAGATACGGTTCCAGATGTTGCACAAGCTCGTGTTGCAAACCCTAGAGTTTCTTACGAATCAT
CAAGATCCAATAATACATCTTTCTTTGATGTTTGGGGCAAGAAGGCAACTCCCACAGAATTGGCTCAAGA
AAAACACCATAATCAAACCTTATCACCCGAAATCTCTAAATTCATTTCCTCCAGTGAATTAGTCGTTTTG
ATGGACAATATATTTACCAAAAGTTCCGAGTTATCAGGTAATGCTATCGTTGATTTTATCAAAGCTTTAA
CCGCTGTATCTTTAGAAGAAATTGAATCATCTGAAAATGCTTCCACACCAAGAATGTTTTCCTTGCAAAA
AATGGTCGATGTATGTTACTACAATATGGATCGTATCAAACTAGAATGGACGCCGCTTTGGGCTGTTATG
GGAAAAGCTTTCAACAAGATTGCTACAAACTCTAACTTAGCAGTAGTATTTTTCGCTATCGATTCCCTGC
GTCAATTGTCTATGAGATTTTTAGATATTGAGGAATTATCAGGTTTTGAATTTCAACATGATTTTTTAAA
ACCTTTTGAATACACGGTTCAAAATAGTGGCAACACTGAAGTTCAAGAAATGATTATTGAGTGTTTTAGG
AACTTCATATTGACAAAATCGGAAAGTATCAAATCTGGCTGGAAGCCTATTCTTGAATCCTTACAATATA
CGGCTCGCTCAAGCACTGAATCCATTGTATTAAAGACGCAATTGCTGGTTAGCAATGATATTGTGACAAA
TCACTTCGAAAACGTATTCTCTCAAGAAGATGCCTTTTCTGAGTTAGTTGGTGTCTTCAGAGAAATCACC
AAAAATAAGAGATTCCAAAAGCTATCTCTACATGCTTTGGAGTCTCTAAGAAAGATGACTCAGAACGTCG
CAGACATCTGTTTTTACAATGAAAATAAGACTGAAGAAGAAAGAAAACATAACGATGCTTTACTTCGTGG
GAAAGACATATTCCAGGATGTGTGGTTCCCTATGTTATTCTGCTTCAATGATACGATCATGACAGCTGAA
GACTTAGAAGTTAGATCACGTGCATTAAACTATATGTTCGATGCCCTAGTGGCATATGGTGGTAAATTCA
ATGATGATTTCTGGGAAAAGATTTGTAAGAAGTTACTATTTCCTATTTTCGGTGTATTATCCAAACATTG
GGAAGTCAACCAATTCAATAGTCATGATGATTTAAGTGTTTGGCTTTCGACCACGTTAATTCAAGCCTTA
AGGAACTTGATTGCCCTTTTTACGCATTACTTTGAATCGTTGAACAGAATGCTCGATGGATTTTTGGGTC
TGCTGGTATCCTGTATTTGTCAAGAAAATGACACTATTGCTAGAATTGGGAGATCCTGCCTGCAACAATT
GATATTGCAAAACGTATCTAAATTCAATGAGTACCATTGGAATCAAATAGGTGACGTATTCGATAAATTG
TTTGATTTAACCACTGCTAATGAATTGTTCGATTATGATCCGTTACAGCAAGGAAGAAAATCATCTGTAT
CTCATCACCAAACAACTAATGATACCAGCCAACACTCAGATGATGATAGCAACGACAGAAGGGAGAACGA
TTCTAATATCAGTGAGACGGTCGAAAGAGCGCATCAAGAAGAATCCAGCGAAGACGTTGGTGGTGACATG
GTTGAAACACTCAATGGGCAAACTAAGCTTAATAATGGCAATTCCGTTCCGACGGTAAAGGACGAATTGA
ATCCAAAGCCCGCTAGTCTAAGTATCCCCAAGAAAACTAAGCACATGAAACGAAACGAAAGTAACGAAGA
TATACGTAGGAGAATAAACATCAAGAATTCTATTGTTGTCAAATGTGTTTTACAGCTTTTGATGATAGAG
CTGCTCAACGAATTATTCGAGAACGAAGATTTTGCCCACTGTATCCCTTACAAGGAAGCCATTAGAATTA
CAAGATTGTTGGAGAAATCGTACGAATTTTCTCGTGACTTTAATGAAGATTATGGGTTAAGAACAAGACT
AGTAGAGGCTCGTGTAGTTGATAAAATACCAAACCTGTTGAAACAAGAAACGAGTGCTGCTGCAGTTCTC
CTTGACATTATGTTTCAGTTGTATCTGAACGATGATGAGAAGAAGGCTGATTTAATAACTCGTCTGATCA
CCATTTGCATCCAGGTCGTAGAGGGTTATGTTTCTTTGGATGATAGAACCATGGAACGTAGTATCAATGC
CTGGCGTTCAGTGATAGTTGAAATATTACAAGGTTACTACGAATTTGATGATGAAGACTTTAGACTATAC
TGTCCTGCTATGTATGCTCTGGTGATTCAAATATTAGATAAGAGCGTTCCAACGGAGTTGAGACATGCTA
TAAAACAATTTCTAAGCAGAGTTGGTGAATTATACCTTTCTACTGATGCTTCGTACGCTGCAGGTCGTGG
GATTCCTGGGTTAATTAACATCGCTAGCATGGTTTCCAAAGGTGAAGAGAACAATATGGCTGTCATCAAG
CCCTTCATGAGATTCAAGGTGCACATGGAGGGCTCCGTGAACGGCCACGAGTTCGAGATCGAGGGCGAGG
GCGAGGGCAAGCCCTACGAGGGCACCCAGACCGCCAAGCTGCAGGTGACCAAGGGCGGCCCCCTGCCCTT
CGCCTGGGACATCCTGTCCCCCCAGTTCCAGTACGGCTCCAAGGTGTACGTGAAGCACCCCGCCGACATC
CCCGACTACAAGAAGCTGTCCTTCCCCGAGGGCTTCAAGTGGGAGAGAGTGATGAACTTCGAGGACGGCG
GCGTGGTGACCGTGACCCAGGACTCCTCCCTGCAGGACGGCACCTTCATCTACCACGTGAAGTTCATCGG
CGTGAACTTCCCCTCCGACGGCCCCGTAATGCAGAAGAAGACTCTGGGCTGGGAGCCCTCCACCGAGAGA
CTGTACCCCAGAGACGGCGTGCTGAAGGGCGAGATCCACAAGGCGCTGAAGCTGAAGGGCGGCGGCCACT
ACCTGGTGGAGTTCAAGTCAATCTACATGGCCAAGAAGCCCGTGAAGCTGCCCGGCTACTACTACGTGGA
CTCCAAGCTGGACATCACCTCCCACAACGAGGACTACACCGTGGTGGAGCAGTACGAGAGAGCCGAGGCC
AGACACCACCTGTTCTTAATTCCAGTTCCAACGCGTGATCTTGAGAAGCCATTCAACGTCATCAAGCCCT
TCATGAGATTCAAGGTGCACATGGAGGGCTCCGTGAACGGCCACGAGTTCGAGATCGAGGGCGAGGGCGA
GGGCAAGCCCTACGAGGGCACCCAGACCGCCAAGCTGCAGGTGACCAAGGGCGGCCCCCTGCCCTTCGCC
TGGGACATCCTGTCCCCCCAGTTCCAGTACGGCTCCAAGGTGTACGTGAAGCACCCCGCCGACATCCCCG
ACTACAAGAAGCTGTCCTTCCCCGAGGGCTTCAAGTGGGAGAGAGTGATGAACTTCGAGGACGGCGGCGT
GGTGACCGTGACCCAGGACTCCTCCCTGCAGGACGGCACCTTCATCTACCACGTGAAGTTCATCGGCGTG
AACTTCCCCTCCGACGGCCCCGTAATGCAGAAGAAGACTCTGGGCTGGGAGCCCTCCACCGAGAGACTGT
ACCCCAGAGACGGCGTGCTGAAGGGCGAGATCCACAAGGCGCTGAAGCTGAAGGGCGGCGGCCACTACCT
GGTGGAGTTCAAGTCAATCTACATGGCCAAGAAGCCCGTGAAGCTGCCCGGCTACTACTACGTGGACTCC
AAGCTGGACATCACCTCCCACAACGAGGACTACACCGTGGTGGAGCAGTACGAGAGAGCCGAGGCCAGAC
ACCACCTGTTCTTAATTGTCGTTCTGAACAGAGCTGAGACTCCATTGCCATTGGATCCAACCGGTAAGGT
CAAGGCTGAGCTGGATACTAGGCCTAGGTGAGGCGCGCCACTTCTAAATAAGCGAATTTCTTATGATTTA
TGATTTTTATTATTAAATAAGTTATAAAAAAAATAAGTGTATACAAATTTTAAAGTGACTCTTAGGTTTT
AAAACGAAAATTCTTATTCTTGAGTAACTCTTTCCTGTAGGTCAGGTTGCTTTCTCAGGTATAGTATGAG
GTCGCTCTTATTGACCACACCTCTACCGGCAGATCCGCTAGGGATAACAGGGTAATATCTGCAGGTCGAC
AACCCTTAATATAACTTCGTATAATGTATGCTATACGAAGTTATTAGGTCTAGAGCGGCCGCGGAACGAT
CATTCACTATATATATATCAATTTATATATACGTATGTGTAATTGAAGAAAGATACGTTTTTTCCTCTAT
TGAGAGGCCTGCTGGATGAATAGCTTTACCTTTTCTAAATCCTTGATACCATCAGTCTCTACTCCTCCAC
TTACATCGACACCGATCGCATTTGGTAACATATTAATGGCAACAGAAACGTTATCAGGATTCAATCCACC
AGCGATAATGAATTTTATCTCGGGATGACTTGCAGACCAACTGGAAATTGCACTCCAATTCAATTTCTCA
CCAGTGCCACCTTCACCAGAATCGAACAACGTCAGCACATTGTCTACGTGTTCATACAGGTCCAGTAGTA
ATTCACAATCCTGTGGGAACTGGAACCTCTTAATGATTGGAATTGAAGATGGGATCAAAGATCTGTATTC
TTTAATATCTTCATCTCCATGTAATTGTATCACATCTAGATTATATTCGTGGTACAGTTGAAGGACATCA
TCAACGGACTGATTTCTAAACACCCCGACTAGTTTAGTACCTTTCACGTTCTCTTGTTGGTGAACTGCAG
TTGAAATACCTTTCGCAACAGATGAGTCAATGGTTCTTTTCCTACCGGGAACACAAATGATACCTAAGTA
ATCAGCACCATCATCCACAGCAGTCTTTGCAGCTTCAACGGTTTGCAAACCACACACTTTAACGAGCATC
ACAGTAGATTTCGCAAGAGGGTAGCTCGCTCAGAGTACCCAAGTAAATGATTAGTAAACTGATGTTTGAT
AGTTCAATTTTTCAATGAAATAACCTTATATTAAAATTGATATTACTATTATACAAAAATAAAGAATAAA
GGATTTGAGTTTATACATAAAATACCATTATTATTTGTTCAGTGAGAGATACTGGGGTATATGGGATGTG
TGTAGTGATACCATGCAATCATGTATCAAACATGGGCCCGGTACCGAGCTCTCGAGAACCCTTAATATAA
CTTCGTATAATGTATGCTATACGAAGTTATTAGGTGATATCAGATCCACTAGTGGCCTATGCGGCCGCGG
ATCTGCCGGTCTCCCTATAGTGAGTCGTATTAATTTCGATAAGCCAGGTTAACCTGCATTAATGAATCGG
CCAACGCGCGGGGAGAGGCGGTTTGCGTATTGGGCGCTCTTCCGCTTCCTCGCTCACTGACTCGCTGCGC
TCGGTCGTTCGGCTGCGGCGAGCGGTATCAGCTCACTCAAAGGCGGTAATACGGTTATCCACAGAATCAG
GGGATAACGCAGGAAAGAACATGTGAGCAAAAGGCCAGCAAAAGGCCAGGAACCGTAAAAAGGCCGCGTT
GCTGGCGTTTTTCCATAGGCTCCGCCCCCCTGACGAGCATCACAAAAATCGACGCTCAAGTCAGAGGTGG
CGAAACCCGACAGGACTATAAAGATACCAGGCGTTTCCCCCTGGAAGCTCCCTCGTGCGCTCTCCTGTTC
CGACCCTGCCGCTTACCGGATACCTGTCCGCCTTTCTCCCTTCGGGAAGCGTGGCGCTTTCTCATAGCTC
ACGCTGTAGGTATCTCAGTTCGGTGTAGGTCGTTCGCTCCAAGCTGGGCTGTGTGCACGAACCCCCCGTT
CAGCCCGACCGCTGCGCCTTATCCGGTAACTATCGTCTTGAGTCCAACCCGGTAAGACACGACTTATCGC
CACTGGCAGCAGCCACTGGTAACAGGATTAGCAGAGCGAGGTATGTAGGCGGTGCTACAGAGTTCTTGAA
GTGGTGGCCTAACTACGGCTACACTAGAAGAACAGTATTTGGTATCTGCGCTCTGCTGAAGCCAGTTACC
TTCGGAAAAAGAGTTGGTAGCTCTTGATCCGGCAAACAAACCACCGCTGGTAGCGGTGGTTTTTTTGTTT
GCAAGCAGCAGATTACGCGCAGAAAAAAAGGATCTCAAGAAGATCCTTTGATCTTTTCTACGGGGTCTGA
CGCTCAGTGGAACGAAAACTCACGTTAAGGGATTTTGGTCATGAGATTATCAAAAAGGATCTTCACCTAG
ATCCTTTTAAATTAAAAATGAAGTTTTAAATCAATCTAAAGTATATATGAGTAAACTTGGTCTGACAGTT
ACCAATGCTTAATCAGTGAGGCACCTATCTCAGCGATCTGTCTATTTCGTTCATCCATAGTTGCCTGACT
CCCCGTCGTGTAGATAACTACGATACGGGAGGGCTTACCATCTGGCCCCAGTGCTGCAATGATACCGCGA
GACCCACGCTCACCGGCTCCAGATTTATCAGCAATAAACCAGCCAGCCGGAAGGGCCGAGCGCAGAAGTG
GTCCTGCAACTTTATCCGCCTCCATCCAGTCTATTAATTGTTGCCGGGAAGCTAGAGTAAGTAGTTCGCC
AGTTAATAGTTTGCGCAACGTTGTTGCCATTGCTACAGGCATCGTGGTGTCACGCTCGTCGTTTGGTATG
GCTTCATTCAGCTCCGGTTCCCAACGATCAAGGCGAGTTACATGATCCCCCATGTTGTGCAAAAAAGCGG
TTAGCTCCTTCGGTCCTCCGATCGTTGTCAGAAGTAAGTTGGCCGCAGTGTTATCACTCATGGTTATGGC
AGCACTGCATAATTCTCTTACTGTCATGCCATCCGTAAGATGCTTTTCTGTGACTGGTGAGTACTCAACC
AAGTCATTCTGAGAATAGTGTATGCGGCGACCGAGTTGCTCTTGCCCGGCGTCAATACGGGATAATACCG
CGCCACATAGCAGAACTTTAAAAGTGCTCATCATTGGAAAACGTTCTTCGGGGCGAAAACTCTCAAGGAT
CTTACCGCTGTTGAGATCCAGTTCGATGTAACCCACTCGTGCACCCAACTGATCTTCAGCATCTTTTACT
TTCACCAGCGTTTCTGGGTGAGCAAAAACAGGAAGGCAAAATGCCGCAAAAAAGGGAATAAGGGCGACAC
GGAAATGTTGAATACTCATACTCTTCCTTTTTCAATATTATTGAAGCATTTATCAGGGTTATTGTCTCAT
GAGCGGATACATATTTGAATGTATTTAGAAAAATAAACAAATAGGGGTTCCGCGCACATTTCCCCGAAAA
GTGCCACCTGACGTCTAAGAAACCATTATTATCATGACATTAACCTATAAAAATAGGCGTATCACGAGGC
CCTTTCGTCTCGCGCGTTTCGGTGATGACGGTGAAAACCTCTGACACATGCAGCTCCCGGAGACGGTCAC
AGCTTGTCTGTAAGCGGATGCCGGGAGCAGACAAGCCCGTCAGGGCGCGTCAGCGGGTGTTGGCGGGTGT
CGGGGCTGGCTTAACTATGCGGCATCAGAGCAGATTGTACTGAGAGTGCACCATATGGACATATTGTCGT
TAGAACGCGGCTACAATTAATACATAACCTTATGTATCATACACATACGATTTAGGTGACACTATA
Features (pLannotate 1.2.2; 18 found; start..end, strand, type, name):
     21..248     +  CDS            YE11_YEAST (fragment): Experimental evidence at transcript level: Swiss-Prot protein existence level 2. From Saccharomyces cerevisiae (strain ATCC 204508 / S288c) (Baker's yeast).
    266..340     -  CDS            YD340_YEAST (fragment): Protein uncertain: Swiss-Prot protein existence level 5. From Saccharomyces cerevisiae (strain ATCC 204508 / S288c) (Baker's yeast).
    440..511     +  ncRNA          tRNA: Accession: RF00005 - tRNA
   1021..7047    +  CDS            SEC7: SEC7_YEAST - Experimental evidence at protein level: Swiss-Prot protein existence level 1. May play a role in vesicular budding and traffic between compartments of the Golgi apparatus. From Saccharomyces cerevisiae (strain ATCC 204508 / S288c) (Baker's yeast).
   7099..8484    +  CDS            tdimer2(12): tdimer2(12) is a basic (constitutively fluorescent) orange fluorescent protein published in 2002, derived from Discosoma sp.. It has low acid sensitivity.
   8485..8562    +  CDS            aspS (fragment): SYD_THEKO - Experimental evidence at protein level: Swiss-Prot protein existence level 1. Catalyzes the attachment of L-aspartate to tRNA(Asp) in a two-step reaction: L-aspartate is first activated by ATP to form Asp- AMP and then transferred to the acceptor end of tRNA(Asp). Is specific for tRNA(Asp) since it aspartylates tRNA(Asn) 3 orders of magnitude less efficiently than tRNA(Asp). From Thermococcus kodakarensis (strain ATCC BAA-918 / JCM 12380 / KOD1) (Pyrococcus kodakaraensis (strain KOD1)).
   8592..8779    +  terminator     ADH1 terminator: S. cerevisiae ADH1; transcription terminator for the S. cerevisiae alcohol dehydrogenase 1 (ADH1) gene
   8831..8864    -  protein_bind   loxP: Cre-mediated recombination occurs in the 8-bp core sequence (GCATACAT). Cre recombinase
   8960..9589    -  CDS            TRP1: TRPF_KLULA - Protein inferred from homology: Swiss-Prot protein existence level 3. From Kluyveromyces lactis (strain ATCC 8585 / CBS 2359 / DSM 70799 / NBRC 1267 / NRRL Y-1140 / WM37) (Yeast) (Candida sphaerica).
   9867..9900    -  protein_bind   loxP: Cre-mediated recombination occurs in the 8-bp core sequence (GCATACAT). Cre recombinase
   9954..9972    -  promoter       T7 promoter: promoter for bacteriophage T7 RNA polymerase
   9994..10047   -  CDS            lacI (fragment): lac repressor; lacI; The lac repressor binds to the lac operator to inhibit transcription in E. coli. This inhibition can be relieved by adding lactose or isopropyl-β-D-thiogalactopyranoside (IPTG).
  10230..10818   -  rep_origin     ori: high-copy-number ColE1/pMB1/pBR322/pUC origin of replication
  10989..11849   -  CDS            AmpR: β-lactamase; bla; confers resistance to ampicillin, carbenicillin, and related antibiotics
  11850..11954   -  promoter       AmpR promoter: bla
  12049..12084   +  CDS            rop (fragment): Rop protein, which maintains plasmids at low copy number; rop
  12186..12237   +  misc_feature   bom (fragment): basis of mobility region from pBR322
  12300..2       +  promoter       SP6 promoter (across the origin): promoter for bacteriophage SP6 RNA polymerase
