[The description below was written by a language model from this plasmid's Addgene catalogue record and pLannotate feature annotations shown in this document.]
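Description:
ZJOM40 is a yeast integrating expression plasmid of about 12.3 kb, built on the Clhn-DuDre-Trp backbone, that adds an extra genomic copy of fluorescently tagged SEC7 to Saccharomyces cerevisiae. It is propagated in E. coli through a high-copy ColE1/pUC-type origin and selected with ampicillin via the AmpR (β-lactamase) gene and its promoter. No yeast replication origin or centromere is annotated, which fits the stated integrative design. Yeast selection relies on the TRP1 auxotrophic marker from Kluyveromyces lactis. This marker is flanked by two loxP sites in the same orientation, an arrangement that in principle allows it to be excised by Cre recombinase after integration.

The payload, named p1k-SEC7-DuDre and recorded as roughly 7 kb, consists of the full SEC7 open reading frame preceded by about 1 kb of upstream sequence. That upstream region carries fragments of neighbouring yeast ORFs and a tRNA gene, and the "p1k" name suggests it is the native SEC7 promoter region, although the record does not say so explicitly. SEC7 is fused at its C terminus to DuDre, which the annotation matches to tdimer2(12), a tandem-dimer orange-red fluorescent protein derived from Discosoma DsRed. The ADH1 terminator follows the fusion. A short aspS-like fragment annotated just after the fluorescent protein is probably a spurious match to linker or tail sequence. T7 and SP6 promoters and small lacI, rop and bom fragments are backbone remnants.

Because Sec7 localises to late Golgi compartments, the construct serves as a red marker for the yeast late Golgi/early endosome and belongs to a validated set of organelle markers for live-cell imaging and colocalisation studies.
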