Addgene plasmid #133650: ZJOM40
Purpose: Integration of SEC7-DuDre as an additional copy in genome, use auxotrophic marker TRP1(Kluyveromyces lactis). Marker for yeast late golgi/early endosome.
Depositing lab: Zhiping Xie. Depositing organization: Shanghai Jiao Tong University. Publication: A Validated Set of Fluorescent-Protein-Based Markers for Major Organelles in Yeast (Saccharomyces cerevisiae). Zhu J, Zhang ZT, Tang SW, Zhao BS, Li H, Song JZ, Li D, Xie Z. MBio. 2019 Sep 3;10(5). pii: mBio.01691-19. doi: 10.1128/mBio.01691-19. PubMed 31481383.
Backbone
  Vector backbone: Clhn-DuDre-Trp
  Vector type: Yeast Expression
Growth in bacteria
  Bacterial resistance: Ampicillin, 100 μg/mL
  Growth temperature: 37°C
  Growth strain: DH5alpha
  Copy number: Unknown
Gene/Insert
  Gene/Insert name: p1k-SEC7-DuDre
  Species: S. cerevisiae (budding yeast)
  Insert size (bp): 7000
  Entrez Gene: SEC7 (a.k.a. YDR170C)
  Tag / fusion protein: DuDre (C terminal on insert)
  Cloning method: Gibson Cloning
Terms and licenses: Academic/Nonprofit Terms; Industry Terms: Not Available to Industry
How to cite: ZJOM40 was a gift from Zhiping Xie (Addgene plasmid # 133650 ; http://n2t.net/addgene:133650 ; RRID:Addgene_133650)
